>Addgene plasmid #72597 | pEGFP-2A-TAL6-MSTN | depositor full sequence | sequence record 132637 | pEGFP-2A-TAL6-MSTN sequence 11022 bps
TAGTTATTAATAGTAATCAATTACGGGGTCATTAGTTCATAGCCCATATATGGAGTTCCGCGTTACATAA
CTTACGGTAAATGGCCCGCCTGGCTGACCGCCCAACGACCCCCGCCCATTGACGTCAATAATGACGTATG
TTCCCATAGTAACGCCAATAGGGACTTTCCATTGACGTCAATGGGTGGAGTATTTACGGTAAACTGCCCA
CTTGGCAGTACATCAAGTGTATCATATGCCAAGTACGCCCCCTATTGACGTCAATGACGGTAAATGGCCC
GCCTGGCATTATGCCCAGTACATGACCTTATGGGACTTTCCTACTTGGCAGTACATCTACGTATTAGTCA
TCGCTATTACCATGGTGATGCGGTTTTGGCAGTACATCAATGGGCGTGGATAGCGGTTTGACTCACGGGG
ATTTCCAAGTCTCCACCCCATTGACGTCAATGGGAGTTTGTTTTGGCACCAAAATCAACGGGACTTTCCA
AAATGTCGTAACAACTCCGCCCCATTGACGCAAATGGGCGGTAGGCGTGTACGGTGGGAGGTCTATATAA
GCAGAGCTGGTTTAGTGAACCGTCAGATCCGCTAGCGCTACCGGTCGCCACCATGGTGAGCAAGGGCGAG
GAGCTGTTCACCGGGGTGGTGCCCATCCTGGTCGAGCTGGACGGCGACGTAAACGGCCACAAGTTCAGCG
TGTCCGGCGAGGGCGAGGGCGATGCCACCTACGGCAAGCTGACCCTGAAGTTCATCTGCACCACCGGCAA
GCTGCCCGTGCCCTGGCCCACCCTCGTGACCACCCTGACCTACGGCGTGCAGTGCTTCAGCCGCTACCCC
GACCACATGAAGCAGCACGACTTCTTCAAGTCCGCCATGCCCGAAGGCTACGTCCAGGAGCGCACCATCT
TCTTCAAGGACGACGGCAACTACAAGACCCGCGCCGAGGTGAAGTTCGAGGGCGACACCCTGGTGAACCG
CATCGAGCTGAAGGGCATCGACTTCAAGGAGGACGGCAACATCCTGGGGCACAAGCTGGAGTACAACTAC
AACAGCCACAACGTCTATATCATGGCCGACAAGCAGAAGAACGGCATCAAGGTGAACTTCAAGATCCGCC
ACAACATCGAGGACGGCAGCGTGCAGCTCGCCGACCACTACCAGCAGAACACCCCCATCGGCGACGGCCC
CGTGCTGCTGCCCGACAACCACTACCTGAGCACCCAGTCCGCCCTGAGCAAAGACCCCAACGAGAAGCGC
GATCACATGGTCCTGCTGGAGTTCGTGACCGCCGCCGGGATCACTCTCGGCATGGACGAGCTGTACAAGC
AATGTACTAACTACGCTTTGTTGAAACTCGCTGGCGATGTTGAAAGTAACCCCGGTCCTGAATTCATGGA
CTACAAAGACCATGACGGTGATTATAAAGATCATGACATCGATTACAAGGATGACGATGACAAGATGGCC
CCCAAGAAGAAGAGGAAGGTGGGCATTCACGGGGTACCTATGGTGGATCTACGCACGCTCGGCTACAGTC
AGCAGCAGCAAGAGAAGATCAAACCGAAGGTGCGTTCGACAGTGGCGCAGCACCACGAGGCACTGGTGGG
CCATGGGTTTACACACGCGCACATCGTTGCGCTCAGCCAACACCCGGCAGCGTTAGGGACCGTCGCTGTC
ACGTATCAGCACATAATCACGGCGTTGCCAGAGGCGACACACGAAGACATCGTTGGCGTCGGCAAACAGT
GGTCCGGCGCACGCGCCCTGGAGGCCTTGCTCACGGATGCGGGGGAGTTGAGAGGTCCGCCGTTACAGTT
GGACACAGGCCAACTTGTGAAGATTGCAAAACGTGGCGGCGTGACCGCAATGGAGGCAGTGCATGCATCG
CGCAATGCACTGACGGGTGCTCCCCTGAACCTGACCCCGGACCAAGTGGTGGCTATCGCCAGCAACAATG
GCGGCAAGCAAGCGCTCGAAACGGTGCAGCGGCTGTTGCCGGTGCTGTGCCAGGACCATGGCCTGACCCC
GGACCAAGTGGTGGCTATCGCCAGCAACGGTGGCGGCAAGCAAGCGCTCGAAACGGTGCAGCGGCTGTTG
CCGGTGCTGTGCCAGGACCATGGCCTGACCCCGGACCAAGTGGTGGCTATCGCCAGCAACAATGGCGGCA
AGCAAGCGCTCGAAACGGTGCAGCGGCTGTTGCCGGTGCTGTGCCAGGACCATGGCCTGACTCCGGACCA
AGTGGTGGCTATCGCCAGCCACGATGGCGGCAAGCAAGCGCTCGAAACGGTGCAGCGGCTGTTGCCGGTG
CTGTGCCAGGACCATGGCCTGACCCCGGACCAAGTGGTGGCTATCGCCAGCAACATTGGCGGCAAGCAAG
CGCTCGAAACGGTGCAGCGGCTGTTGCCGGTGCTGTGCCAGGACCATGGCCTGACCCCGGACCAAGTGGT
GGCTATCGCCAGCAACATTGGCGGCAAGCAAGCGCTCGAAACGGTGCAGCGGCTGTTGCCGGTGCTGTGC
CAGGACCATGGCCTGACCCCGGACCAAGTGGTGGCTATCGCCAGCAACATTGGCGGCAAGCAAGCGCTCG
AAACGGTGCAGCGGCTGTTGCCGGTGCTGTGCCAGGACCATGGCCTGACCCCGGACCAAGTGGTGGCTAT
CGCCAGCAACGGTGGCGGCAAGCAAGCGCTCGAAACGGTGCAGCGGCTGTTGCCGGTGCTGTGCCAGGAC
CATGGCCTGACTCCGGACCAAGTGGTGGCTATCGCCAGCCACGATGGCGGCAAGCAAGCGCTCGAAACGG
TGCAGCGGCTGTTGCCGGTGCTGTGCCAGGACCATGGCCTGACTCCGGACCAAGTGGTGGCTATCGCCAG
CCACGATGGCGGCAAGCAAGCGCTCGAAACGGTGCAGCGGCTGTTGCCGGTGCTGTGCCAGGACCATGGC
CTGACCCCGGACCAAGTGGTGGCTATCGCCAGCAACGGTGGCGGCAAGCAAGCGCTCGAAACGGTGCAGC
GGCTGTTGCCGGTGCTGTGCCAGGACCATGGCCTGACCCCGGACCAAGTGGTGGCTATCGCCAGCAACAA
TGGCGGCAAGCAAGCGCTCGAAACGGTGCAGCGGCTGTTGCCGGTGCTGTGCCAGGACCATGGCCTGACC
CCGGACCAAGTGGTGGCTATCGCCAGCAACATTGGCGGCAAGCAAGCGCTCGAAACGGTGCAGCGGCTGT
TGCCGGTGCTGTGCCAGGACCATGGCCTGACCCCGGACCAAGTGGTGGCTATCGCCAGCAACAATGGCGG
CAAGCAAGCGCTCGAAACGGTGCAGCGGCTGTTGCCGGTGCTGTGCCAGGACCATGGCCTGACCCCGGAC
CAAGTGGTGGCTATCGCCAGCAACATTGGCGGCAAGCAAGCGCTCGAAACGGTGCAGCGGCTGTTGCCGG
TGCTGTGCCAGGACCATGGCCTGACTCCGGACCAAGTGGTGGCTATCGCCAGCCACGATGGCGGCAAGCA
AGCGCTCGAAACGGTGCAGCGGCTGTTGCCGGTGCTGTGCCAGGACCATGGCCTGACCCCGGACCAAGTG
GTGGCTATCGCCAGCAACGGTGGCGGCAAGCAAGCGCTCGAAAGCATTGTGGCCCAGCTGAGCCGGCCTG
ATCCGGCGTTGGCCGCGTTGACCAACGACCACCTCGTCGCCTTGGCCTGCCTCGGCGGACGTCCTGCCAT
GGATGCAGTGAAAAAGGGATTGCCGCACGCGCCGGAATTGATCAGAAGAGTCAATCGCCGTATTGGCGAA
CGCACGTCCCATCGCGTTGCCGGATCCCAGCTGGTCAAAAGTGAACTGGAGGAGAAGAAATCTGAACTTC
GTCATAAATTGAAATATGTGCCTCATGAATATATTGAATTAATTGAAATTGCCAGAAATCCCACTCAGGA
TAGGATTCTTGAAATGAAGGTAATGGAATTTTTTATGAAAGTTTATGGATATAGAGGTGAACATTTGGGT
GGATCAAGGAAACCGGACGGAGCAATTTATACTGTCGGATCTCCTATTGATTACGGTGTGATCGTGGATA
CTAAAGCTTATAGCGGAGGTTATAATCTGCCAATTGGCCAAGCAGATGAAATGGAACGATATGTCGAAGA
AAATCAAACACGAGACAAACATCTCAACCCTAATGAATGGTGGAAAGTCTATCCATCTTCTGTAACGGAA
TTTAAGTTTTTATTTGTGAGTGGTCACTTTAAAGGAAACTACAAAGCTCAGCTTACACGATTAAATCATA
TCACTAATTGTAATGGAGCTGTTCTTAGTGTAGAAGAGCTTTTAATTGGTGGAGAAATGATTAAAGCCGG
CACATTAACCTTAGAGGAAGTGAGAAGGAAATTTAATAACGGCGAGATAAACTTTAGATCTGGCGGCGGA
GAGGGCAGAGGAAGTCTTCTAACATGCGGTGACGTGGAGGAGAATCCCGGCCCTAGGATGGACTACAAAG
ACCATGACGGTGATTATAAAGATCATGACATCGATTACAAGGATGACGATGACAAGATGGCCCCCAAGAA
GAAGAGGAAGGTGGGCATTCACGGGGTACCTATGGTGGATCTACGCACGCTCGGCTACAGTCAGCAGCAG
CAAGAGAAGATCAAACCGAAGGTGCGTTCGACAGTGGCGCAGCACCACGAGGCACTGGTGGGCCATGGGT
TTACACACGCGCACATCGTTGCGCTCAGCCAACACCCGGCAGCGTTAGGGACCGTCGCTGTCACGTATCA
GCACATAATCACGGCGTTGCCAGAGGCGACACACGAAGACATCGTTGGCGTCGGCAAACAGTGGTCCGGC
GCACGCGCCCTGGAGGCCTTGCTCACGGATGCGGGGGAGTTGAGAGGTCCGCCGTTACAGTTGGACACAG
GCCAACTTGTGAAGATTGCAAAACGTGGCGGCGTGACCGCAATGGAGGCAGTGCATGCATCGCGCAATGC
ACTGACGGGTGCTCCCCTGAACCTGACCCCGGACCAAGTGGTGGCTATCGCCAGCCACGATGGCGGCAAG
CAAGCGCTCGAAACGGTGCAGCGGCTGTTGCCGGTGCTGTGCCAGGACCATGGCCTGACTCCGGACCAAG
TGGTGGCTATCGCCAGCCACGATGGCGGCAAGCAAGCGCTCGAAACGGTGCAGCGGCTGTTGCCGGTGCT
GTGCCAGGACCATGGCCTGACCCCGGACCAAGTGGTGGCTATCGCCAGCAACATTGGCGGCAAGCAAGCG
CTCGAAACGGTGCAGCGGCTGTTGCCGGTGCTGTGCCAGGACCATGGCCTGACCCCGGACCAAGTGGTGG
CTATCGCCAGCAACAATGGCGGCAAGCAAGCGCTCGAAACGGTGCAGCGGCTGTTGCCGGTGCTGTGCCA
GGACCATGGCCTGACCCCGGACCAAGTGGTGGCTATCGCCAGCAACGGTGGCGGCAAGCAAGCGCTCGAA
ACGGTGCAGCGGCTGTTGCCGGTGCTGTGCCAGGACCATGGCCTGACCCCGGACCAAGTGGTGGCTATCG
CCAGCAACATTGGCGGCAAGCAAGCGCTCGAAACGGTGCAGCGGCTGTTGCCGGTGCTGTGCCAGGACCA
TGGCCTGACCCCGGACCAAGTGGTGGCTATCGCCAGCAACGGTGGCGGCAAGCAAGCGCTCGAAACGGTG
CAGCGGCTGTTGCCGGTGCTGTGCCAGGACCATGGCCTGACCCCGGACCAAGTGGTGGCTATCGCCAGCA
ACATTGGCGGCAAGCAAGCGCTCGAAACGGTGCAGCGGCTGTTGCCGGTGCTGTGCCAGGACCATGGCCT
GACTCCGGACCAAGTGGTGGCTATCGCCAGCCACGATGGCGGCAAGCAAGCGCTCGAAACGGTGCAGCGG
CTGTTGCCGGTGCTGTGCCAGGACCATGGCCTGACTCCGGACCAAGTGGTGGCTATCGCCAGCCACGATG
GCGGCAAGCAAGCGCTCGAAACGGTGCAGCGGCTGTTGCCGGTGCTGTGCCAGGACCATGGCCTGACCCC
GGACCAAGTGGTGGCTATCGCCAGCAACGGTGGCGGCAAGCAAGCGCTCGAAACGGTGCAGCGGCTGTTG
CCGGTGCTGTGCCAGGACCATGGCCTGACCCCGGACCAAGTGGTGGCTATCGCCAGCAACGGTGGCGGCA
AGCAAGCGCTCGAAACGGTGCAGCGGCTGTTGCCGGTGCTGTGCCAGGACCATGGCCTGACCCCGGACCA
AGTGGTGGCTATCGCCAGCAACAATGGCGGCAAGCAAGCGCTCGAAACGGTGCAGCGGCTGTTGCCGGTG
CTGTGCCAGGACCATGGCCTGACCCCGGACCAAGTGGTGGCTATCGCCAGCAACGGTGGCGGCAAGCAAG
CGCTCGAAACGGTGCAGCGGCTGTTGCCGGTGCTGTGCCAGGACCATGGCCTGACCCCGGACCAAGTGGT
GGCTATCGCCAGCAACATTGGCGGCAAGCAAGCGCTCGAAACGGTGCAGCGGCTGTTGCCGGTGCTGTGC
CAGGACCATGGCCTGACTCCGGACCAAGTGGTGGCTATCGCCAGCCACGATGGCGGCAAGCAAGCGCTCG
AAACGGTGCAGCGGCTGTTGCCGGTGCTGTGCCAGGACCATGGCCTGACTCCGGACCAAGTGGTGGCTAT
CGCCAGCCACGATGGCGGCAAGCAAGCGCTCGAAACGGTGCAGCGGCTGTTGCCGGTGCTGTGCCAGGAC
CATGGCCTGACCCCGGACCAAGTGGTGGCTATCGCCAGCAACAATGGCGGCAAGCAAGCGCTCGAAACGG
TGCAGCGGCTGTTGCCGGTGCTGTGCCAGGACCATGGCCTGACCCCGGACCAAGTGGTGGCTATCGCCAG
CAACGGTGGCGGCAAGCAAGCGCTCGAAAGCATTGTGGCCCAGCTGAGCCGGCCTGATCCGGCGTTGGCC
GCGTTGACCAACGACCACCTCGTCGCCTTGGCCTGCCTCGGCGGACGTCCTGCCATGGATGCAGTGAAAA
AGGGATTGCCGCACGCGCCGGAATTGATCAGAAGAGTCAATCGCCGTATTGGCGAACGCACGTCCCATCG
CGTTGCCGGATCCCAGCTGGTCAAAAGTGAACTGGAGGAGAAGAAATCTGAACTTCGTCATAAATTGAAA
TATGTGCCTCATGAATATATTGAATTAATTGAAATTGCCAGAAATCCCACTCAGGATAGGATTCTTGAAA
TGAAGGTAATGGAATTTTTTATGAAAGTTTATGGATATAGAGGTGAACATTTGGGTGGATCAAGGAAACC
GGACGGAGCAATTTATACTGTCGGATCTCCTATTGATTACGGTGTGATCGTGGATACTAAAGCTTATAGC
GGAGGTTATAATCTGCCAATTGGCCAAGCAGATGAAATGCAACGATATGTCAAGGAAAATCAAACACGAA
ACAAACATATCAACCCTAATGAATGGTGGAAAGTCTATCCATCTTCTGTAACGGAATTTAAGTTTTTATT
TGTGAGTGGTCACTTTAAAGGAAACTACAAAGCTCAGCTTACACGATTAAATCGTAAGACTAATTGTAAT
GGAGCTGTTCTTAGTGTAGAAGAGCTTTTAATTGGTGGAGAAATGATTAAAGCCGGCACATTAACCTTAG
AGGAAGTGAGAAGGAAATTTAATAACGGCGAGATAAACTTTTAACTCGAGTGATCCACCGGATCTAGATA
ACTGATCATAATCAGCCATACCACATTTGTAGAGGTTTTACTTGCTTTAAAAAACCTCCCACACCTCCCC
CTGAACCTGAAACATAAAATGAATGCAATTGTTGTTGTTAACTTGTTTATTGCAGCTTATAATGGTTACA
AATAAAGCAATAGCATCACAAATTTCACAAATAAAGCATTTTTTTCACTGCATTCTAGTTGTGGTTTGTC
CAAACTCATCAATGTATCTTAACGCGTAAATTGTAAGCGTTAATATTTTGTTAAAATTCGCGTTAAATTT
TTGTTAAATCAGCTCATTTTTTAACCAATAGGCCGAAATCGGCAAAATCCCTTATAAATCAAAAGAATAG
ACCGAGATAGGGT
[37 nt withheld, positions 8064-8100]
AAAGAACGTGGACTCCAACGTCAAAGG
[49 nt withheld, positions 8128-8176]
T
[91 nt withheld, positions 8178-8268]
G
[124 nt withheld, positions 8270-8393]
CAGGTGGCACTTTTCGGGGAAATGTGCGCGGAACCCCTATTTGTTTATTTTTCTAAATACATTCAAATAT
GTATCCGCTCATGAGACAATAACCCTGATAAATGCTTCAATAATATTGAAAAAGGAAGAGTCCTGAGGCG
GAAAGAACCAGCTGTGGAATGTGTGTCAGTTAGGGTGTGGAAAGTCCCCAGGCTCCCCAGCAGGCAGAAG
TATGCAAAGCATGCATCTCAATTAGTCAGCAACCAGGTGTGGAAAGTCCCCAGGCTCCCCAGCAGGCAGA
AGTATGCAAAGCATGCATCTCAATTAGTCAGCAACCATAGTCCCGCCCCTAACTCCGCCCATCCCGCCCC
TAACTCCGCCCAGTTCCGCCCATTCTCCGCCCCATGGCTGACTAATTTTTTTTATTTATGCAGAGGCCGA
GGCCGCCTCGGCCTCTGAGCTATTCCAGAAGTAGTGAGGAGGCTTTTTTGGAGGCCTAGGCTTTTGCAAA
GATCGATCAAGAGACAGGATGAGGATCGTTTCGCATGATTGAACAAGATGGATTGCACGCAGGTTCTCCG
GCCGCTTGGGTGGAGAGGCTATTCGGCTATGACTGGGCACAACAGACAATCGGCTGCTCTGATGCCGCCG
TGTTCCGGCTGTCAGCGCAGGGGCGCCCGGTTCTTTTTGTCAAGACCGACCTGTCCGGTGCCCTGAATGA
ACTGCAAGACGAGGCAGCGCGGCTATCGTGGCTGGCCACGACGGGCGTTCCTTGCGCAGCTGTGCTCGAC
GTTGTCACTGAAGCGGGAAGGGACTGGCTGCTATTGGGCGAAGTGCCGGGGCAGGATCTCCTGTCATCTC
ACCTTGCTCCTGCCGAGAAAGTATCCATCATGGCTGATGCAATGCGGCGGCTGCATACGCTTGATCCGGC
TACCTGCCCATTCGACCACCAAGCGAAACATCGCATCGAGCGAGCACGTACTCGGATGGAAGCCGGTCTT
GTCGATCAGGATGATCTGGACGAAGAGCATCAGGGGCTCGCGCCAGCCGAACTGTTCGCCAGGCTCAAGG
CGAGCATGCCCGACGGCGAGGATCTCGTCGTGACCCATGGCGATGCCTGCTTGCCGAATATCATGGTGGA
AAATGGCCGCTTTTCTGGATTCATCGACTGTGGCCGGCTGGGTGTGGCGGACCGCTATCAGGACATAGCG
TTGGCTACCCGTGATATTGCTGAAGAGCTTGGCGGCGAATGGGCTGACCGCTTCCTCGTGCTTTACGGTA
TCGCCGCTCCCGATTCGCAGCGCATCGCCTTCTATCGCCTTCTTGACGAGTTCTTCTGAGCGGGACTCTG
GGGTTCGAAATGACCGACCAAGCGACGCCCAACCTGCCATCACGAGATTTCGATTCCACCGCCGCCTTCT
ATGAAAGGTTGGGCTTCGGAATCGTTTTCCGGGACGCCGGCTGGATGATCCTCCAGCGCGGGGATCTCAT
GCTGGAGTTCTTCGCCCACCCTAGGGGGAGGCTAACTGAAACACGGAAGGAGACAATACCGGAAGGAACC
CGCGCTATGACGGCAATAAAAAGACAGAATAAAACGCACGGTGTTGGGTCGTTTGTTCATAAACGCGGGG
TTCGGTCCCAGGGCTGGCACTCTGTCGATACCCCACCGAGACCCCATTGGGGCCAATACGCCCGCGTTTC
TTCCTTTTCCCCACCCCACCCCCCAAGTTCGGGTGAAGGCCCAGGGCTCGCAGCCAACGTCGGGGCGGCA
GGCCCTGCCATAGCCTCAGGTTACTCATATATACTTTAGATTGATTTAAAACTTCATTTTTAATTTAAAA
GGATCTAGGTGAAGATCCTTTTTGATAATCTCATGACCAAAATCCCTTAACGTGAGTTTTCGTTCCACTG
AGCGTCAGACCCCGTAGAAAAGATCAAAGGATCTTCTTGAGATCCTTTTTTTCTGCGCGTAATCTGCTGC
TTGCAAACAAAAAAACCACCGCTACCAGCGGTGGTTTGTTTGCCGGATCAAGAGCTACCAACTCTTTTTC
CGAAGGTAACTGGCTTCAGCAGAGCGCAGATACCAAATACTGTCCTTCTAGTGTAGCCGTAGTTAGGCCA
CCACTTCAAGAACTCTGTAGCACCGCCTACATACCTCGCTCTGCTAATCCTGTTACCAGTGGCTGCTGCC
AGTGGCGATAAGTCGTGTCTTACCGGGTTGGACTCAAGACGATAGTTACCGGATAAGGCGCAGCGGTCGG
GCTGAACGGGGGGTTCGTGCACACAGCCCAGCTTGGAGCGAACGACCTACACCGAACTGAGATACCTACA
GCGTGAGCTATGAGAAAGCGCCACGCTTCCCGAAGGGAGAAAGGCGGACAGGTATCCGGTAAGCGGCAGG
GTCGGAACAGGAGAGCGCACGAGGGAGCTTCCAGGGGGAAACGCCTGGTATCTTTATAGTCCTGTCGGGT
TTCGCCACCTCTGACTTGAGCGTCGATTTTTGTGATGCTCGTCAGGGGGGCGGAGCCTATGGAAAAACGC
CAGCAACGCGGCCTTTTTACGGTTCCTGGCCTTTTGCTGGCCTTTTGCTCACATGTTCTTTCCTGCGTTA
TCCCCTGATTCTGTGGATAACCGTATTACCGCCATGCAT
Features (pLannotate 1.2.2; 18 found; start..end, strand, type, name):
     61..364     +  enhancer       CMV enhancer: human cytomegalovirus immediate early enhancer
    365..568     +  promoter       CMV promoter: human cytomegalovirus (CMV) immediate early promoter
    613..1329    +  CDS            EGFP: EGFP is a basic (constitutively fluorescent) green fluorescent protein published in 1996, derived from Aequorea victoria. It is reported to be a rapidly-maturing weak dimer with moderate acid sensitivity.
   1399..1464    +  CDS            3xFLAG: three tandem FLAG® epitope tags, followed by an enterokinase cleavage site
   1462..2022    +  CDS            avrXa10 (fragment): AVX10_XANOO - Experimental evidence at protein level: Swiss-Prot protein existence level 1. Avirulence protein. Induces the hypersensitive response (HR)in rice plants carrying the resistance gene Xa10. Activity depends on the presence of the core repeat domains; replacement with repeat domains from other proteins (AvrBs3 of X.euvesicatoria (AC P14727) or AvrXa7 of this organism) does not elicit the HR. Probably acts as a transcription factor in its host plant (rice) to induce plant resistance or disease. From Xanthomonas oryzae pv. oryzae.
   3814..4395    +  CDS            FokI cleavage domain: nonspecific DNA cleavage domain of the FokI endonuclease (Li et al., 1992) must dimerize to be catalytically active
   4471..4536    +  CDS            3xFLAG: three tandem FLAG® epitope tags, followed by an enterokinase cleavage site
   4534..5094    +  CDS            avrXa10 (fragment): AVX10_XANOO - Experimental evidence at protein level: Swiss-Prot protein existence level 1. Avirulence protein. Induces the hypersensitive response (HR)in rice plants carrying the resistance gene Xa10. Activity depends on the presence of the core repeat domains; replacement with repeat domains from other proteins (AvrBs3 of X.euvesicatoria (AC P14727) or AvrXa7 of this organism) does not elicit the HR. Probably acts as a transcription factor in its host plant (rice) to induce plant resistance or disease. From Xanthomonas oryzae pv. oryzae.
   7090..7671    +  CDS            FokI cleavage domain: nonspecific DNA cleavage domain of the FokI endonuclease (Li et al., 1992) must dimerize to be catalytically active
   7703..7787    +  CDS            large T antigen (fragment): large T antigen from SV40 (simian virus 40)
   7810..7931    +  polyA_signal   SV40 poly(A) signal: SV40 polyadenylation signal
   7965..8393    -  rep_origin     f1 ori (sequence partly withheld): f1 bacteriophage origin of replication; arrow indicates direction of (+) strand synthesis
   8420..8524    +  promoter       AmpR promoter: bla
   8526..8883    +  promoter       SV40 promoter: SV40 enhancer and early promoter
   8918..9712    +  CDS            NeoR/KanR: aminoglycoside phosphotransferase from Tn5; aph(3')-II (or nptII); confers resistance to neomycin, kanamycin, and G418 (Geneticin®)
   9733..9885    +  CDS            ble (fragment): BLE_KLEPN - Experimental evidence at protein level: Swiss-Prot protein existence level 1. Binding protein with a strong affinity to the bleomycin family of antibiotics. Binds to CL990; an antimitotic-antibiotic compound. From Klebsiella pneumoniae.
   9944..9991    +  polyA_signal   HSV TK poly(A) signal: herpes simplex virus thymidine kinase polyadenylation signal (Cole and Stacy, 1985)
  10320..10908   +  rep_origin     ori: high-copy-number ColE1/pMB1/pBR322/pUC origin of replication
