[The description below was written by a language model from this plasmid's Addgene catalogue record and pLannotate feature annotations shown in this document.]
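Description:
pEGFP-2A-TAL6-MSTN is an 11 kb mammalian expression plasmid that delivers a complete TALEN pair directed against the myostatin (MSTN) gene together with a green fluorescent reporter. It is built on the pTAL6 backbone, which the depositor describes as carrying two GoldyTALEN scaffolds joined by a self-cleaving 2A peptide so that both nuclease halves can be assembled into, and expressed from, a single plasmid. A CMV enhancer/promoter drives one long open reading frame that begins with EGFP and continues through two similarly organised TALEN units. Each unit has a 3xFLAG epitope, a TAL effector N-terminal region (annotated by homology to Xanthomonas avrXa10), an unannotated stretch that presumably holds the target-specific repeat array, and a FokI cleavage domain. The transcript ends at an SV40 polyadenylation signal. The 2A linkers are not annotated in the feature table, but according to the record they separate the products, giving free EGFP and left and right TALEN monomers. Because FokI must dimerise to cut, binding of both monomers at adjacent MSTN sites is needed to generate a double-strand break.

The plasmid is propagated in E. coli using a high-copy ColE1/pUC-type origin, and it also carries an f1 origin. A single Tn5 NeoR/KanR gene sits downstream of tandem bacterial (bla) and SV40 early promoters and ends in an HSV TK poly(A) signal. It provides kanamycin resistance in bacteria and G418 selection in mammalian cells. The associated publication title indicates that this single TALEN pair was used for myostatin gene editing in multiple mammalian species. EGFP co-expression gives a way to identify or enrich transfected cells.
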