Addgene plasmid #72597: pEGFP-2A-TAL6-MSTN
Purpose: MSTN TALEN with 2A-GFP tagged
Depositing lab: Renzhi Han. Depositing organization: Loyola University Chicago Health Sciences Campus. Publication: Targeted Myostatin Gene Editing in Multiple Mammalian Species Directed by a Single Pair of TALE Nucleases. Xu L, Zhao P, Mariano A, Han R. Mol Ther Nucleic Acids. 2013 Jul 30;2:e112. doi: 10.1038/mtna.2013.39. PubMed 23900226.
Backbone
  Vector backbone: pTAL6
  Backbone manufacturer: Han lab
  Vector type: Mammalian Expression, TALEN
  Selectable markers: Neomycin (select with G418)
Growth in bacteria
  Bacterial resistance: Kanamycin, 50 μg/mL
  Growth temperature: 37°C
  Growth strain: DH5alpha
  Copy number: Unknown
Gene/Insert
  Gene/Insert name: TALEN for MSTN
  Promoter: CMV
  Tag / fusion protein: EGFP (N terminal on backbone)
  Cloning method: Unknown
  Sequencing primers: 5′ EGFP-C; 3′ SV40pA-R
Terms and licenses: Academic/Nonprofit Terms; Industry Terms: Not Available to Industry
Depositor comments: To streamline the assembly of a functional pair of TALENs into one plasmid, we placed two GoldyTALEN scaffolds linked by a self-cleaving 2A peptide into a final plasmid designated as pTAL6, which has a unique BsaI site instead of BsmBI site within the second GoldyTALEN scaffold.
How to cite: pEGFP-2A-TAL6-MSTN was a gift from Renzhi Han (Addgene plasmid # 72597 ; http://n2t.net/addgene:72597 ; RRID:Addgene_72597)
