>Addgene plasmid #72597 | pEGFP-2A-TAL6-MSTN | addgene partial sequence | sequence record 135066 | pEGFP-R 5'-acctctacaaatgtggtatg-3'
GTTTATCTCGCCGTTATTAAATTTCCTTCTCACTTCCTCTAAGGTTAATGTGCCGGCTTTAATCATTTCT
CCACCAATTAAAAGCTCTTCTACACTAAGAACAGCTCCATTACAATTAGTCTTACGATTTAATCGTGTAA
GCTGAGCTTTGTAGTTTCCTTTAAAGTGACCACTCACAAATAAAAACTTAAATTCCGTTACAGAAGATGG
ATAGACTTTCCACCATTCATTAGGGTTGATATGTTTGTTTCGTGTTTGATTTTCCTTGACATATCGTTGC
ATTTCATCTGCTTGGCCAATTGGCAGATTATAACCTCCGCTATAAGCTTTAGTATCCACGATCACACCGT
AATCAATAGGAGATCCGACAGTATAAATTGCTCCGTCCGGTTTCCTTGATCCACCCAAATGTTCACCTCT
ATATCCATAAACTTTCATAAAAAATTCCATTACCTTCATTTCAAGAATCCTATCCTGAGTGGGATTTCTG
GCAATTTCAATTAATTCAATATATTCATGAGGCACATATTTCAATTTATGACGAAGTTCAGATTTCTTCT
CCTCCAGTTCACTTTTGACCAGCTGGGATCCGGCAACGCGATGGGACGTGCGTTCGCCAATACGGCGATT
GACTCTTCTGATCAATTCCGGCGCGTGCGGCAATCCCTTTTTCACTGCATCCATGGCAGGACGTCCGCCG
AGGCAGGCCAAGGCGACGAGGTGGTCGTTGGTCAACGCGGCCAACGCCGGATCAGGCCGGCTCAGCTGG
