>Addgene plasmid #72597 | pEGFP-2A-TAL6-MSTN | addgene partial sequence | sequence record 135067 | EGFP-C 5'-CATGGTCCTGCTGGAGTTCGTG-3'
CAATGTACTAACTACGCTTTGTTGAAACTCGCTGGCGATGTTGAAAGTAACCCCGGTCCTGAATTCATGG
ACTACAAAGACCATGACGGTGATTATAAAGATCATGACATCGATTACAAGGATGACGATGACAAGATGGC
CCCCAAGAAGAAGAGGAAGGTGGGCATTCACGGGGTACCTATGGTGGATCTACGCACGCTCGGCTACAGT
CAGCAGCAGCAAGAGAAGATCAAACCGAAGGTGCGTTCGACAGTGGCGCAGCACCACGAGGCACTGGTGG
GCCATGGGTTTACACACGCGCACATCGTTGCGCTCAGCCAACACCCGGCAGCGTTAGGGACCGTCGCTGT
CACGTATCAGCACATAATCACGGCGTTGCCAGAGGCGACACACGAAGACATCGTTGGCGTCGGCAAACAG
TGGTCCGGCGCACGCGCCCTGGAGGCCTTGCTCACGGATGCGGGGGAGTTGAGAGGTCCGCCGTTACAGT
TGGACACAGGCCAACTTGTGAAGATTGCAAAACGTGGCGGCGTGACCGCAATGGAGGCAGTGCATGCATC
GCGCAATGCACTGACGGGTGCTCCCCTGAACCTGACCCCGGACCAAGTGGTGGCTATCGCCAGCAACAAT
GGCGGCAAGCAAGCGCTCGAAACGGTGCAGCGGCTGTTGCCGGTGCTGTGCCAGGACCATGGCCTGACCC
CGGACCAAGTGGTGGCTATCGCCAGCAACGGTGGCGGCAAGCAAGCGCTCGAAACGGTGCAGCGGCTGTT
GCCGGTGCTGTGCCAGGACCATGGCCTGACCCCGGACCAAGTGGTGGCTATCGCCAGCAACAAT
